Addgene plasmid #139989: pCMV-T7-SpRY-P2A-EGFP (RTW4830)
Purpose: CMV and T7 promoter expression plasmid for human codon optimized SpRY(A61R/L1111R/D1135L/S1136W/G1218K/E1219Q/N1317R/A1322R/R1333P/R1335Q/T1337R) with a c-terminal bi-partite NLS, 3x flag tag, and P2A-EGFP
Depositing lab: Benjamin Kleinstiver. Publication: Unconstrained genome targeting with near-PAMless engineered CRISPR-Cas9 variants. Walton RT, Christie KA, Whittaker MN, Kleinstiver BP. Science. 2020 Apr 17;368(6488):290-296. doi: 10.1126/science.aba8853. Epub 2020 Mar 26. PubMed 32217751.
Backbone
  Vector backbone: RTW3027
  Backbone manufacturer: Kleinstiver Lab (Addgene ID 139987)
  Vector type: Mammalian Expression, CRISPR ; in vitro transcription; T7 promoter
Growth in bacteria
  Bacterial resistance: Ampicillin, 100 μg/mL
  Growth temperature: 37°C
  Growth strain: DH5alpha
  Copy number: High Copy
Gene/Insert
  Gene/Insert name: human codon optimized SpCas9 variant named SpRY with BPNLS-3xFLAG-P2A-EGFP (alt name: RTW4830)
  Species: Synthetic
  Mutation: SpRY=A61R/L1111R/D1135L/S1136W/G1218K/E1219Q/N1317R/A1322R/R1333P/R1335Q/T1337R
  Promoter: CMV and T7
  Tag / fusion protein: BPNLS-3xFLAG-P2A-EGFP (C terminal on insert)
  Cloning method: Gibson Cloning
  Sequencing primers: 5′ oBK6928-CCAAGTCTCCACCCCATTGACG; 3′ oBK219-GGGAGTGGCACCTTCCAGGGTC
Terms and licenses: Academic/Nonprofit Terms; Industry Terms: Not Available to Industry
How to cite: pCMV-T7-SpRY-P2A-EGFP (RTW4830) was a gift from Benjamin Kleinstiver (Addgene plasmid # 139989 ; http://n2t.net/addgene:139989 ; RRID:Addgene_139989)
