[The description below was written by a language model from this plasmid's Addgene catalogue record and pLannotate feature annotations shown in this document.]
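Description:
pCMV-T7-SpRY-P2A-EGFP (RTW4830) is an 8,451 bp mammalian expression and in vitro transcription plasmid built on the RTW3027 backbone. It encodes SpRY, an engineered, human codon-optimized variant of Streptococcus pyogenes Cas9. It is propagated in E. coli as a high-copy plasmid through a ColE1/pUC-type origin and selected with ampicillin via the β-lactamase gene and its native promoter. The remaining annotated backbone elements are short remnants with no stated role: lac promoter/operator and CAP site, fragments of lacI, bom, an SV40 promoter and a pBluescript MCS. The two feature tables, from the depositor sequence and the repository's sequencing result, show the same features in the same arrangement and differ only in where numbering starts.

The expression cassette places the CMV immediate early enhancer and promoter upstream of a T7 promoter. The same open reading frame can therefore be transcribed by RNA polymerase II in transfected mammalian cells or by T7 RNA polymerase in vitro. The Cas9 coding sequence carries eleven substitutions (A61R, L1111R, D1135L, S1136W, G1218K, E1219Q, N1317R, A1322R, R1333P, R1335Q, T1337R) that define SpRY, described in the associated publication as a near-PAMless nuclease. According to the catalogue record, its C terminus is fused to a bipartite nuclear localization signal and a 3xFLAG epitope, followed by P2A-EGFP. The NLS and P2A are not annotated separately but fit the gaps flanking the 3xFLAG feature. The P2A peptide causes ribosomal skipping, so EGFP is released as a separate protein that marks cells expressing the nuclease, while the FLAG tag allows immunodetection. A bGH polyadenylation signal terminates the transcript. No guide RNA cassette is annotated, so a guide would have to be provided separately for genome editing with relaxed PAM constraints.
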