Features (pLannotate 1.2.2; 17 found; start..end, strand, type, name):
    132..335     +  promoter       CMV promoter: human cytomegalovirus (CMV) immediate early promoter
    377..395     +  promoter       T7 promoter: promoter for bacteriophage T7 RNA polymerase
    409..4512    +  CDS            Cas9: Cas9 (Csn1) endonuclease from the Streptococcus pyogenes Type II CRISPR/Cas system generates RNA-guided double strand breaks in DNA
   4600..4665    +  CDS            3xFLAG: three tandem FLAG® epitope tags, followed by an enterokinase cleavage site
   4741..5457    +  CDS            EGFP: EGFP is a basic (constitutively fluorescent) green fluorescent protein published in 1996, derived from Aequorea victoria. It is reported to be a rapidly-maturing weak dimer with moderate acid sensitivity.
   5512..5736    +  polyA_signal   bGH poly(A) signal: bovine growth hormone polyadenylation signal
   5740..5761    +  promoter       SV40 promoter (fragment): SV40 enhancer and early promoter
   5766..5782    +  misc_feature   MCS (fragment): pBluescript multiple cloning site
   5831..5847    -  protein_bind   lac operator: The lac repressor binds to the lac operator to inhibit transcription in E. coli. This inhibition can be relieved by adding lactose or isopropyl-β-D-thiogalactopyranoside (IPTG). lac repressor encoded by lacI
   5855..5885    -  promoter       lac promoter: promoter for the E. coli lac operon
   5900..5921    -  protein_bind   CAP binding site: CAP binding activates transcription in the presence of cAMP. E. coli catabolite activator protein
   5934..6026    -  CDS            lacI (fragment): lac repressor; lacI; The lac repressor binds to the lac operator to inhibit transcription in E. coli. This inhibition can be relieved by adding lactose or isopropyl-β-D-thiogalactopyranoside (IPTG).
   6209..6797    -  rep_origin     ori: high-copy-number ColE1/pMB1/pBR322/pUC origin of replication
   6968..7828    -  CDS            AmpR: β-lactamase; bla; confers resistance to ampicillin, carbenicillin, and related antibiotics
   7829..7933    -  promoter       AmpR promoter: bla
   8004..8048    -  misc_feature   bom (fragment): basis of mobility region from pBR322
   8203..131     +  enhancer       CMV enhancer (across the origin): human cytomegalovirus immediate early enhancer
>Addgene plasmid #139989 | pCMV-T7-SpRY-P2A-EGFP (RTW4830) | depositor full sequence | sequence record 275391 | RTW4830
ATATGCCAAGTACGCCCCCTATTGACGTCAATGACGGTAAATGGCCCGCCTGGCATTATGCCCAGTACAT
GACCTTATGGGACTTTCCTACTTGGCAGTACATCTACGTATTAGTCATCGCTATTACCATGGTGATGCGG
TTTTGGCAGTACATCAATGGGCGTGGATAGCGGTTTGACTCACGGGGATTTCCAAGTCTCCACCCCATTG
ACGTCAATGGGAGTTTGTTTTGGCACCAAAATCAACGGGACTTTCCAAAATGTCGTAACAACTCCGCCCC
ATTGACGCAAATGGGCGGTAGGCGTGTACGGTGGGAGGTCTATATAAGCAGAGCTGGTTTAGTGAACCGT
CAGATCCGCTAGAGATCCGCGGCCGCTAATACGACTCACTATAGGGAGAGCCGCCACCATGGACAAGAAG
TACAGCATCGGCCTGGACATCGGCACCAACTCTGTGGGCTGGGCCGTGATCACCGACGAGTACAAGGTGC
CCAGCAAGAAATTCAAGGTGCTGGGCAACACCGACCGGCACAGCATCAAGAAGAACCTGATCGGAGCCCT
GCTGTTCGACAGCGGCGAAACAGCCGAGAGAACCCGGCTGAAGAGAACCGCCAGAAGAAGATACACCAGA
CGGAAGAACCGGATCTGCTATCTGCAAGAGATCTTCAGCAACGAGATGGCCAAGGTGGACGACAGCTTCT
TCCACAGACTGGAAGAGTCCTTCCTGGTGGAAGAGGATAAGAAGCACGAGCGGCACCCCATCTTCGGCAA
CATCGTGGACGAGGTGGCCTACCACGAGAAGTACCCCACCATCTACCACCTGAGAAAGAAACTGGTGGAC
AGCACCGACAAGGCCGACCTGCGGCTGATCTATCTGGCCCTGGCCCACATGATCAAGTTCCGGGGCCACT
TCCTGATCGAGGGCGACCTGAACCCCGACAACAGCGACGTGGACAAGCTGTTCATCCAGCTGGTGCAGAC
CTACAACCAGCTGTTCGAGGAAAACCCCATCAACGCCAGCGGCGTGGACGCCAAGGCCATCCTGTCTGCC
AGACTGAGCAAGAGCAGACGGCTGGAAAATCTGATCGCCCAGCTGCCCGGCGAGAAGAAGAATGGCCTGT
TCGGAAACCTGATTGCCCTGAGCCTGGGCCTGACCCCCAACTTCAAGAGCAACTTCGACCTGGCCGAGGA
TGCCAAACTGCAGCTGAGCAAGGACACCTACGACGACGACCTGGACAACCTGCTGGCCCAGATCGGCGAC
CAGTACGCCGACCTGTTTCTGGCCGCCAAGAACCTGTCCGACGCCATCCTGCTGAGCGACATCCTGAGAG
TGAACACCGAGATCACCAAGGCCCCCCTGAGCGCCTCTATGATCAAGAGATACGACGAGCACCACCAGGA
CCTGACCCTGCTGAAAGCTCTCGTGCGGCAGCAGCTGCCTGAGAAGTACAAAGAGATTTTCTTCGACCAG
AGCAAGAACGGCTACGCCGGCTACATTGACGGCGGAGCCAGCCAGGAAGAGTTCTACAAGTTCATCAAGC
CCATCCTGGAAAAGATGGACGGCACCGAGGAACTGCTCGTGAAGCTGAACAGAGAGGACCTGCTGCGGAA
GCAGCGGACCTTCGACAACGGCAGCATCCCCCACCAGATCCACCTGGGAGAGCTGCACGCCATTCTGCGG
CGGCAGGAAGATTTTTACCCATTCCTGAAGGACAACCGGGAAAAGATCGAGAAGATCCTGACCTTCCGCA
TCCCCTACTACGTGGGCCCTCTGGCCAGGGGAAACAGCAGATTCGCCTGGATGACCAGAAAGAGCGAGGA
AACCATCACCCCCTGGAACTTCGAGGAAGTGGTGGACAAGGGCGCTTCCGCCCAGAGCTTCATCGAGCGG
ATGACCAACTTCGATAAGAACCTGCCCAACGAGAAGGTGCTGCCCAAGCACAGCCTGCTGTACGAGTACT
TCACCGTGTATAACGAGCTGACCAAAGTGAAATACGTGACCGAGGGAATGAGAAAGCCCGCCTTCCTGAG
CGGCGAGCAGAAAAAGGCCATCGTGGACCTGCTGTTCAAGACCAACCGGAAAGTGACCGTGAAGCAGCTG
AAAGAGGACTACTTCAAGAAAATCGAGTGCTTCGACTCCGTGGAAATCTCCGGCGTGGAAGATCGGTTCA
ACGCCTCCCTGGGCACATACCACGATCTGCTGAAAATTATCAAGGACAAGGACTTCCTGGACAATGAGGA
AAACGAGGACATTCTGGAAGATATCGTGCTGACCCTGACACTGTTTGAGGACAGAGAGATGATCGAGGAA
CGGCTGAAAACCTATGCCCACCTGTTCGACGACAAAGTGATGAAGCAGCTGAAGCGGCGGAGATACACCG
GCTGGGGCAGGCTGAGCCGGAAGCTGATCAACGGCATCCGGGACAAGCAGTCCGGCAAGACAATCCTGGA
TTTCCTGAAGTCCGACGGCTTCGCCAACAGAAACTTCATGCAGCTGATCCACGACGACAGCCTGACCTTT
AAAGAGGACATCCAGAAAGCCCAGGTGTCCGGCCAGGGCGATAGCCTGCACGAGCACATTGCCAATCTGG
CCGGCAGCCCCGCCATTAAGAAGGGCATCCTGCAGACAGTGAAGGTGGTGGACGAGCTCGTGAAAGTGAT
GGGCCGGCACAAGCCCGAGAACATCGTGATCGAAATGGCCAGAGAGAACCAGACCACCCAGAAGGGACAG
AAGAACAGCCGCGAGAGAATGAAGCGGATCGAAGAGGGCATCAAAGAGCTGGGCAGCCAGATCCTGAAAG
AACACCCCGTGGAAAACACCCAGCTGCAGAACGAGAAGCTGTACCTGTACTACCTGCAGAATGGGCGGGA
TATGTACGTGGACCAGGAACTGGACATCAACCGGCTGTCCGACTACGATGTGGACCATATCGTGCCTCAG
AGCTTTCTGAAGGACGACTCCATCGACAACAAGGTGCTGACCAGAAGCGACAAGAACCGGGGCAAGAGCG
ACAACGTGCCCTCCGAAGAGGTCGTGAAGAAGATGAAGAACTACTGGCGGCAGCTGCTGAACGCCAAGCT
GATTACCCAGAGAAAGTTCGACAATCTGACCAAGGCCGAGAGAGGCGGCCTGAGCGAACTGGATAAGGCC
GGCTTCATCAAGAGACAGCTGGTGGAAACCCGGCAGATCACAAAGCACGTGGCACAGATCCTGGACTCCC
GGATGAACACTAAGTACGACGAGAATGACAAGCTGATCCGGGAAGTGAAAGTGATCACCCTGAAGTCCAA
GCTGGTGTCCGATTTCCGGAAGGATTTCCAGTTTTACAAAGTGCGCGAGATCAACAACTACCACCACGCC
CACGACGCCTACCTGAACGCCGTCGTGGGAACCGCCCTGATCAAAAAGTACCCTAAGCTGGAAAGCGAGT
TCGTGTACGGCGACTACAAGGTGTACGACGTGCGGAAGATGATCGCCAAGAGCGAGCAGGAAATCGGCAA
GGCTACCGCCAAGTACTTCTTCTACAGCAACATCATGAACTTTTTCAAGACCGAGATTACCCTGGCCAAC
GGCGAGATCCGGAAGCGGCCTCTGATCGAGACAAACGGCGAAACCGGGGAGATCGTGTGGGATAAGGGCC
GGGATTTTGCCACCGTGCGGAAAGTGCTGAGCATGCCCCAAGTGAATATCGTGAAAAAGACCGAGGTGCA
GACAGGCGGCTTCAGCAAAGAGTCTATCAGACCCAAGAGGAACAGCGATAAGCTGATCGCCAGAAAGAAG
GACTGGGACCCTAAGAAGTACGGCGGCTTCCTGTGGCCCACCGTGGCCTATTCTGTGCTGGTGGTGGCCA
AAGTGGAAAAGGGCAAGTCCAAGAAACTGAAGAGTGTGAAAGAGCTGCTGGGGATCACCATCATGGAAAG
AAGCAGCTTCGAGAAGAATCCCATCGACTTTCTGGAAGCCAAGGGCTACAAAGAAGTGAAAAAGGACCTG
ATCATCAAGCTGCCTAAGTACTCCCTGTTCGAGCTGGAAAACGGCCGGAAGAGAATGCTGGCCTCTGCCA
AGCAGCTGCAGAAGGGAAACGAACTGGCCCTGCCCTCCAAATATGTGAACTTCCTGTACCTGGCCAGCCA
CTATGAGAAGCTGAAGGGCTCCCCCGAGGATAATGAGCAGAAACAGCTGTTTGTGGAACAGCACAAGCAC
TACCTGGACGAGATCATCGAGCAGATCAGCGAGTTCTCCAAGAGAGTGATCCTGGCCGACGCTAATCTGG
ACAAAGTGCTGTCCGCCTACAACAAGCACCGGGATAAGCCCATCAGAGAGCAGGCCGAGAATATCATCCA
CCTGTTTACCCTGACCAGACTGGGAGCCCCTAGAGCCTTCAAGTACTTTGACACCACCATCGACCCCAAG
CAGTACAGAAGCACCAAAGAGGTGCTGGACGCCACCCTGATCCACCAGAGCATCACCGGCCTGTACGAGA
CACGGATCGACCTGTCTCAGCTGGGAGGCGACGGATCCGGCGGAGGCGGAAGCGGGAAAAGAACCGCCGA
CGGCAGCGAATTCGAGCCCAAGAAGAAGAGGAAAGTCTCGAGCGGAGGCGACTACAAAGACCATGACGGT
GATTATAAAGATCATGACATCGATTACAAGGATGACGATGACAAGGGAGGCGGTGGAAGCGGCGCAACAA
ACTTCTCTCTGCTGAAACAAGCCGGAGATGTCGAAGAGAATCCTGGACCGATGGTGAGCAAGGGCGAGGA
GCTGTTCACCGGGGTGGTGCCCATCCTGGTCGAGCTGGACGGCGACGTAAACGGCCACAAGTTCAGCGTG
TCCGGCGAGGGCGAGGGCGATGCCACCTACGGCAAGCTGACCCTGAAGTTCATCTGCACCACCGGCAAGC
TGCCCGTGCCCTGGCCCACCCTCGTGACCACCCTGACCTACGGCGTGCAGTGCTTCAGCCGCTACCCCGA
CCACATGAAGCAGCACGACTTCTTCAAGTCCGCCATGCCCGAAGGCTACGTCCAGGAGCGCACCATCTTC
TTCAAGGACGACGGCAACTACAAGACCCGCGCCGAGGTGAAGTTCGAGGGCGACACCCTGGTGAACCGCA
TCGAGCTGAAGGGCATCGACTTCAAGGAGGACGGCAACATCCTGGGGCACAAGCTGGAGTACAACTACAA
CAGCCACAACGTCTATATCATGGCCGACAAGCAGAAGAACGGCATCAAGGTGAACTTCAAGATCCGCCAC
AACATCGAGGACGGCAGCGTGCAGCTCGCCGACCACTACCAGCAGAACACCCCCATCGGCGACGGCCCCG
TGCTGCTGCCCGACAACCACTACCTGAGCACCCAGTCCGCCCTGAGCAAAGACCCCAACGAGAAGCGCGA
TCACATGGTCCTGCTGGAGTTCGTGACCGCCGCCGGGATCACTCTCGGCATGGACGAGCTGTACAAGTGA
CCGGTCATCATCACCATCACCATTGAGTTTAAACCCGCTGATCAGCCTCGACTGTGCCTTCTAGTTGCCA
GCCATCTGTTGTTTGCCCCTCCCCCGTGCCTTCCTTGACCCTGGAAGGTGCCACTCCCACTGTCCTTTCC
TAATAAAATGAGGAAATTGCATCGCATTGTCTGAGTAGGTGTCATTCTATTCTGGGGGGTGGGGTGGGGC
AGGACAGCAAGGGGGAGGATTGGGAAGACAATAGCAGGCATGCTGGGGATGCGGTGGGCTCTATGGCTTC
TGAGGCGGAAAGAACCAGCTGGGGCTCGATACCGTCGACCTCTAGCTAGAGCTTGGCGTAATCATGGTCA
TAGCTGTTTCCTGTGTGAAATTGTTATCCGCTCACAATTCCACACAACATACGAGCCGGAAGCATAAAGT
GTAAAGCCTAGGGTGCCTAATGAGTGAGCTAACTCACATTAATTGCGTTGCGCTCACTGCCCGCTTTCCA
GTCGGGAAACCTGTCGTGCCAGCTGCATTAATGAATCGGCCAACGCGCGGGGAGAGGCGGTTTGCGTATT
GGGCGCTCTTCCGCTTCCTCGCTCACTGACTCGCTGCGCTCGGTCGTTCGGCTGCGGCGAGCGGTATCAG
CTCACTCAAAGGCGGTAATACGGTTATCCACAGAATCAGGGGATAACGCAGGAAAGAACATGTGAGCAAA
AGGCCAGCAAAAGGCCAGGAACCGTAAAAAGGCCGCGTTGCTGGCGTTTTTCCATAGGCTCCGCCCCCCT
GACGAGCATCACAAAAATCGACGCTCAAGTCAGAGGTGGCGAAACCCGACAGGACTATAAAGATACCAGG
CGTTTCCCCCTGGAAGCTCCCTCGTGCGCTCTCCTGTTCCGACCCTGCCGCTTACCGGATACCTGTCCGC
CTTTCTCCCTTCGGGAAGCGTGGCGCTTTCTCAATGCTCACGCTGTAGGTATCTCAGTTCGGTGTAGGTC
GTTCGCTCCAAGCTGGGCTGTGTGCACGAACCCCCCGTTCAGCCCGACCGCTGCGCCTTATCCGGTAACT
ATCGTCTTGAGTCCAACCCGGTAAGACACGACTTATCGCCACTGGCAGCAGCCACTGGTAACAGGATTAG
CAGAGCGAGGTATGTAGGCGGTGCTACAGAGTTCTTGAAGTGGTGGCCTAACTACGGCTACACTAGAAGG
ACAGTATTTGGTATCTGCGCTCTGCTGAAGCCAGTTACCTTCGGAAAAAGAGTTGGTAGCTCTTGATCCG
GCAAACAAACCACCGCTGGTAGCGGTGGTTTTTTTGTTTGCAAGCAGCAGATTACGCGCAGAAAAAAAGG
ATCTCAAGAAGATCCTTTGATCTTTTCTACGGGGTCTGACGCTCAGTGGAACGAAAACTCACGTTAAGGG
ATTTTGGTCATGAGATTATCAAAAAGGATCTTCACCTAGATCCTTTTAAATTAAAAATGAAGTTTTAAAT
CAATCTAAAGTATATATGAGTAAACTTGGTCTGACAGTTACCAATGCTTAATCAGTGAGGCACCTATCTC
AGCGATCTGTCTATTTCGTTCATCCATAGTTGCCTGACTCCCCGTCGTGTAGATAACTACGATACGGGAG
GGCTTACCATCTGGCCCCAGTGCTGCAATGATACCGCGAGACCCACGCTCACCGGCTCCAGATTTATCAG
CAATAAACCAGCCAGCCGGAAGGGCCGAGCGCAGAAGTGGTCCTGCAACTTTATCCGCCTCCATCCAGTC
TATTAATTGTTGCCGGGAAGCTAGAGTAAGTAGTTCGCCAGTTAATAGTTTGCGCAACGTTGTTGCCATT
GCTACAGGCATCGTGGTGTCACGCTCGTCGTTTGGTATGGCTTCATTCAGCTCCGGTTCCCAACGATCAA
GGCGAGTTACATGATCCCCCATGTTGTGCAAAAAAGCGGTTAGCTCCTTCGGTCCTCCGATCGTTGTCAG
AAGTAAGTTGGCCGCAGTGTTATCACTCATGGTTATGGCAGCACTGCATAATTCTCTTACTGTCATGCCA
TCCGTAAGATGCTTTTCTGTGACTGGTGAGTACTCAACCAAGTCATTCTGAGAATAGTGTATGCGGCGAC
CGAGTTGCTCTTGCCCGGCGTCAATACGGGATAATACCGCGCCACATAGCAGAACTTTAAAAGTGCTCAT
CATTGGAAAACGTTCTTCGGGGCGAAAACTCTCAAGGATCTTACCGCTGTTGAGATCCAGTTCGATGTAA
CCCACTCGTGCACCCAACTGATCTTCAGCATCTTTTACTTTCACCAGCGTTTCTGGGTGAGCAAAAACAG
GAAGGCAAAATGCCGCAAAAAAGGGAATAAGGGCGACACGGAAATGTTGAATACTCATACTCTTCCTTTT
TCAATATTATTGAAGCATTTATCAGGGTTATTGTCTCATGAGCGGATACATATTTGAATGTATTTAGAAA
AATAAACAAATAGGGGTTCCGCGCACATTTCCCCGAAAAGTGCCACCTGACGTCGACGGATCGGGAGATC
GATCTCCCGATCCCCTAGGGTCGACTCTCAGTACAATCTGCTCTGATGCCGCATAGTTAAGCCAGTATCT
GCTCCCTGCTTGTGTGTTGGAGGTCGCTGAGTAGTGCGCGAGCAAAATTTAAGCTACAACAAGGCAAGGC
TTGACCGACAATTGCATGAAGAATCTGCTTAGGGTTAGGCGTTTTGCGCTGCTTCGCGATGTACGGGCCA
GATATACGCGTTGACATTGATTATTGACTAGTTATTAATAGTAATCAATTACGGGGTCATTAGTTCATAG
CCCATATATGGAGTTCCGCGTTACATAACTTACGGTAAATGGCCCGCCTGGCTGACCGCCCAACGACCCC
CGCCCATTGACGTCAATAATGACGTATGTTCCCATAGTAACGCCAATAGGGACTTTCCATTGACGTCAAT
GGGTGGACTATTTACGGTAAACTGCCCACTTGGCAGTACATCAAGTGTATC
