Features (pLannotate 1.2.2; 17 found; start..end, strand, type, name):
    250..1110    -  CDS            AmpR: β-lactamase; bla; confers resistance to ampicillin, carbenicillin, and related antibiotics
   1111..1215    -  promoter       AmpR promoter: bla
   1286..1330    -  misc_feature   bom (fragment): basis of mobility region from pBR322
   1485..1864    +  enhancer       CMV enhancer: human cytomegalovirus immediate early enhancer
   1865..2068    +  promoter       CMV promoter: human cytomegalovirus (CMV) immediate early promoter
   2110..2128    +  promoter       T7 promoter: promoter for bacteriophage T7 RNA polymerase
   2142..6245    +  CDS            Cas9: Cas9 (Csn1) endonuclease from the Streptococcus pyogenes Type II CRISPR/Cas system generates RNA-guided double strand breaks in DNA
   6333..6398    +  CDS            3xFLAG: three tandem FLAG® epitope tags, followed by an enterokinase cleavage site
   6474..7190    +  CDS            EGFP: EGFP is a basic (constitutively fluorescent) green fluorescent protein published in 1996, derived from Aequorea victoria. It is reported to be a rapidly-maturing weak dimer with moderate acid sensitivity.
   7245..7469    +  polyA_signal   bGH poly(A) signal: bovine growth hormone polyadenylation signal
   7473..7494    +  promoter       SV40 promoter (fragment): SV40 enhancer and early promoter
   7499..7515    +  misc_feature   MCS (fragment): pBluescript multiple cloning site
   7564..7580    -  protein_bind   lac operator: The lac repressor binds to the lac operator to inhibit transcription in E. coli. This inhibition can be relieved by adding lactose or isopropyl-β-D-thiogalactopyranoside (IPTG). lac repressor encoded by lacI
   7588..7618    -  promoter       lac promoter: promoter for the E. coli lac operon
   7633..7654    -  protein_bind   CAP binding site: CAP binding activates transcription in the presence of cAMP. E. coli catabolite activator protein
   7667..7759    -  CDS            lacI (fragment): lac repressor; lacI; The lac repressor binds to the lac operator to inhibit transcription in E. coli. This inhibition can be relieved by adding lactose or isopropyl-β-D-thiogalactopyranoside (IPTG).
   7942..79      -  rep_origin     ori (across the origin): high-copy-number ColE1/pMB1/pBR322/pUC origin of replication
>Addgene plasmid #139989 | pCMV-T7-SpRY-P2A-EGFP (RTW4830) | addgene full sequence | sequence record 275392 | Addgene NGS Result
CGGCAAACAAACCACCGCTGGTAGCGGTGGTTTTTTTGTTTGCAAGCAGCAGATTACGCGCAGAAAAAAA
GGATCTCAAGAAGATCCTTTGATCTTTTCTACGGGGTCTGACGCTCAGTGGAACGAAAACTCACGTTAAG
GGATTTTGGTCATGAGATTATCAAAAAGGATCTTCACCTAGATCCTTTTAAATTAAAAATGAAGTTTTAA
ATCAATCTAAAGTATATATGAGTAAACTTGGTCTGACAGTTACCAATGCTTAATCAGTGAGGCACCTATC
TCAGCGATCTGTCTATTTCGTTCATCCATAGTTGCCTGACTCCCCGTCGTGTAGATAACTACGATACGGG
AGGGCTTACCATCTGGCCCCAGTGCTGCAATGATACCGCGAGACCCACGCTCACCGGCTCCAGATTTATC
AGCAATAAACCAGCCAGCCGGAAGGGCCGAGCGCAGAAGTGGTCCTGCAACTTTATCCGCCTCCATCCAG
TCTATTAATTGTTGCCGGGAAGCTAGAGTAAGTAGTTCGCCAGTTAATAGTTTGCGCAACGTTGTTGCCA
TTGCTACAGGCATCGTGGTGTCACGCTCGTCGTTTGGTATGGCTTCATTCAGCTCCGGTTCCCAACGATC
AAGGCGAGTTACATGATCCCCCATGTTGTGCAAAAAAGCGGTTAGCTCCTTCGGTCCTCCGATCGTTGTC
AGAAGTAAGTTGGCCGCAGTGTTATCACTCATGGTTATGGCAGCACTGCATAATTCTCTTACTGTCATGC
CATCCGTAAGATGCTTTTCTGTGACTGGTGAGTACTCAACCAAGTCATTCTGAGAATAGTGTATGCGGCG
ACCGAGTTGCTCTTGCCCGGCGTCAATACGGGATAATACCGCGCCACATAGCAGAACTTTAAAAGTGCTC
ATCATTGGAAAACGTTCTTCGGGGCGAAAACTCTCAAGGATCTTACCGCTGTTGAGATCCAGTTCGATGT
AACCCACTCGTGCACCCAACTGATCTTCAGCATCTTTTACTTTCACCAGCGTTTCTGGGTGAGCAAAAAC
AGGAAGGCAAAATGCCGCAAAAAAGGGAATAAGGGCGACACGGAAATGTTGAATACTCATACTCTTCCTT
TTTCAATATTATTGAAGCATTTATCAGGGTTATTGTCTCATGAGCGGATACATATTTGAATGTATTTAGA
AAAATAAACAAATAGGGGTTCCGCGCACATTTCCCCGAAAAGTGCCACCTGACGTCGACGGATCGGGAGA
TCGATCTCCCGATCCCCTAGGGTCGACTCTCAGTACAATCTGCTCTGATGCCGCATAGTTAAGCCAGTAT
CTGCTCCCTGCTTGTGTGTTGGAGGTCGCTGAGTAGTGCGCGAGCAAAATTTAAGCTACAACAAGGCAAG
GCTTGACCGACAATTGCATGAAGAATCTGCTTAGGGTTAGGCGTTTTGCGCTGCTTCGCGATGTACGGGC
CAGATATACGCGTTGACATTGATTATTGACTAGTTATTAATAGTAATCAATTACGGGGTCATTAGTTCAT
AGCCCATATATGGAGTTCCGCGTTACATAACTTACGGTAAATGGCCCGCCTGGCTGACCGCCCAACGACC
CCCGCCCATTGACGTCAATAATGACGTATGTTCCCATAGTAACGCCAATAGGGACTTTCCATTGACGTCA
ATGGGTGGAGTATTTACGGTAAACTGCCCACTTGGCAGTACATCAAGTGTATCATATGCCAAGTACGCCC
CCTATTGACGTCAATGACGGTAAATGGCCCGCCTGGCATTATGCCCAGTACATGACCTTATGGGACTTTC
CTACTTGGCAGTACATCTACGTATTAGTCATCGCTATTACCATGGTGATGCGGTTTTGGCAGTACATCAA
TGGGCGTGGATAGCGGTTTGACTCACGGGGATTTCCAAGTCTCCACCCCATTGACGTCAATGGGAGTTTG
TTTTGGCACCAAAATCAACGGGACTTTCCAAAATGTCGTAACAACTCCGCCCCATTGACGCAAATGGGCG
GTAGGCGTGTACGGTGGGAGGTCTATATAAGCAGAGCTGGTTTAGTGAACCGTCAGATCCGCTAGAGATC
CGCGGCCGCTAATACGACTCACTATAGGGAGAGCCGCCACCATGGACAAGAAGTACAGCATCGGCCTGGA
CATCGGCACCAACTCTGTGGGCTGGGCCGTGATCACCGACGAGTACAAGGTGCCCAGCAAGAAATTCAAG
GTGCTGGGCAACACCGACCGGCACAGCATCAAGAAGAACCTGATCGGAGCCCTGCTGTTCGACAGCGGCG
AAACAGCCGAGAGAACCCGGCTGAAGAGAACCGCCAGAAGAAGATACACCAGACGGAAGAACCGGATCTG
CTATCTGCAAGAGATCTTCAGCAACGAGATGGCCAAGGTGGACGACAGCTTCTTCCACAGACTGGAAGAG
TCCTTCCTGGTGGAAGAGGATAAGAAGCACGAGCGGCACCCCATCTTCGGCAACATCGTGGACGAGGTGG
CCTACCACGAGAAGTACCCCACCATCTACCACCTGAGAAAGAAACTGGTGGACAGCACCGACAAGGCCGA
CCTGCGGCTGATCTATCTGGCCCTGGCCCACATGATCAAGTTCCGGGGCCACTTCCTGATCGAGGGCGAC
CTGAACCCCGACAACAGCGACGTGGACAAGCTGTTCATCCAGCTGGTGCAGACCTACAACCAGCTGTTCG
AGGAAAACCCCATCAACGCCAGCGGCGTGGACGCCAAGGCCATCCTGTCTGCCAGACTGAGCAAGAGCAG
ACGGCTGGAAAATCTGATCGCCCAGCTGCCCGGCGAGAAGAAGAATGGCCTGTTCGGAAACCTGATTGCC
CTGAGCCTGGGCCTGACCCCCAACTTCAAGAGCAACTTCGACCTGGCCGAGGATGCCAAACTGCAGCTGA
GCAAGGACACCTACGACGACGACCTGGACAACCTGCTGGCCCAGATCGGCGACCAGTACGCCGACCTGTT
TCTGGCCGCCAAGAACCTGTCCGACGCCATCCTGCTGAGCGACATCCTGAGAGTGAACACCGAGATCACC
AAGGCCCCCCTGAGCGCCTCTATGATCAAGAGATACGACGAGCACCACCAGGACCTGACCCTGCTGAAAG
CTCTCGTGCGGCAGCAGCTGCCTGAGAAGTACAAAGAGATTTTCTTCGACCAGAGCAAGAACGGCTACGC
CGGCTACATTGACGGCGGAGCCAGCCAGGAAGAGTTCTACAAGTTCATCAAGCCCATCCTGGAAAAGATG
GACGGCACCGAGGAACTGCTCGTGAAGCTGAACAGAGAGGACCTGCTGCGGAAGCAGCGGACCTTCGACA
ACGGCAGCATCCCCCACCAGATCCACCTGGGAGAGCTGCACGCCATTCTGCGGCGGCAGGAAGATTTTTA
CCCATTCCTGAAGGACAACCGGGAAAAGATCGAGAAGATCCTGACCTTCCGCATCCCCTACTACGTGGGC
CCTCTGGCCAGGGGAAACAGCAGATTCGCCTGGATGACCAGAAAGAGCGAGGAAACCATCACCCCCTGGA
ACTTCGAGGAAGTGGTGGACAAGGGCGCTTCCGCCCAGAGCTTCATCGAGCGGATGACCAACTTCGATAA
GAACCTGCCCAACGAGAAGGTGCTGCCCAAGCACAGCCTGCTGTACGAGTACTTCACCGTGTATAACGAG
CTGACCAAAGTGAAATACGTGACCGAGGGAATGAGAAAGCCCGCCTTCCTGAGCGGCGAGCAGAAAAAGG
CCATCGTGGACCTGCTGTTCAAGACCAACCGGAAAGTGACCGTGAAGCAGCTGAAAGAGGACTACTTCAA
GAAAATCGAGTGCTTCGACTCCGTGGAAATCTCCGGCGTGGAAGATCGGTTCAACGCCTCCCTGGGCACA
TACCACGATCTGCTGAAAATTATCAAGGACAAGGACTTCCTGGACAATGAGGAAAACGAGGACATTCTGG
AAGATATCGTGCTGACCCTGACACTGTTTGAGGACAGAGAGATGATCGAGGAACGGCTGAAAACCTATGC
CCACCTGTTCGACGACAAAGTGATGAAGCAGCTGAAGCGGCGGAGATACACCGGCTGGGGCAGGCTGAGC
CGGAAGCTGATCAACGGCATCCGGGACAAGCAGTCCGGCAAGACAATCCTGGATTTCCTGAAGTCCGACG
GCTTCGCCAACAGAAACTTCATGCAGCTGATCCACGACGACAGCCTGACCTTTAAAGAGGACATCCAGAA
AGCCCAGGTGTCCGGCCAGGGCGATAGCCTGCACGAGCACATTGCCAATCTGGCCGGCAGCCCCGCCATT
AAGAAGGGCATCCTGCAGACAGTGAAGGTGGTGGACGAGCTCGTGAAAGTGATGGGCCGGCACAAGCCCG
AGAACATCGTGATCGAAATGGCCAGAGAGAACCAGACCACCCAGAAGGGACAGAAGAACAGCCGCGAGAG
AATGAAGCGGATCGAAGAGGGCATCAAAGAGCTGGGCAGCCAGATCCTGAAAGAACACCCCGTGGAAAAC
ACCCAGCTGCAGAACGAGAAGCTGTACCTGTACTACCTGCAGAATGGGCGGGATATGTACGTGGACCAGG
AACTGGACATCAACCGGCTGTCCGACTACGATGTGGACCATATCGTGCCTCAGAGCTTTCTGAAGGACGA
CTCCATCGACAACAAGGTGCTGACCAGAAGCGACAAGAACCGGGGCAAGAGCGACAACGTGCCCTCCGAA
GAGGTCGTGAAGAAGATGAAGAACTACTGGCGGCAGCTGCTGAACGCCAAGCTGATTACCCAGAGAAAGT
TCGACAATCTGACCAAGGCCGAGAGAGGCGGCCTGAGCGAACTGGATAAGGCCGGCTTCATCAAGAGACA
GCTGGTGGAAACCCGGCAGATCACAAAGCACGTGGCACAGATCCTGGACTCCCGGATGAACACTAAGTAC
GACGAGAATGACAAGCTGATCCGGGAAGTGAAAGTGATCACCCTGAAGTCCAAGCTGGTGTCCGATTTCC
GGAAGGATTTCCAGTTTTACAAAGTGCGCGAGATCAACAACTACCACCACGCCCACGACGCCTACCTGAA
CGCCGTCGTGGGAACCGCCCTGATCAAAAAGTACCCTAAGCTGGAAAGCGAGTTCGTGTACGGCGACTAC
AAGGTGTACGACGTGCGGAAGATGATCGCCAAGAGCGAGCAGGAAATCGGCAAGGCTACCGCCAAGTACT
TCTTCTACAGCAACATCATGAACTTTTTCAAGACCGAGATTACCCTGGCCAACGGCGAGATCCGGAAGCG
GCCTCTGATCGAGACAAACGGCGAAACCGGGGAGATCGTGTGGGATAAGGGCCGGGATTTTGCCACCGTG
CGGAAAGTGCTGAGCATGCCCCAAGTGAATATCGTGAAAAAGACCGAGGTGCAGACAGGCGGCTTCAGCA
AAGAGTCTATCAGACCCAAGAGGAACAGCGATAAGCTGATCGCCAGAAAGAAGGACTGGGACCCTAAGAA
GTACGGCGGCTTCCTGTGGCCCACCGTGGCCTATTCTGTGCTGGTGGTGGCCAAAGTGGAAAAGGGCAAG
TCCAAGAAACTGAAGAGTGTGAAAGAGCTGCTGGGGATCACCATCATGGAAAGAAGCAGCTTCGAGAAGA
ATCCCATCGACTTTCTGGAAGCCAAGGGCTACAAAGAAGTGAAAAAGGACCTGATCATCAAGCTGCCTAA
GTACTCCCTGTTCGAGCTGGAAAACGGCCGGAAGAGAATGCTGGCCTCTGCCAAGCAGCTGCAGAAGGGA
AACGAACTGGCCCTGCCCTCCAAATATGTGAACTTCCTGTACCTGGCCAGCCACTATGAGAAGCTGAAGG
GCTCCCCCGAGGATAATGAGCAGAAACAGCTGTTTGTGGAACAGCACAAGCACTACCTGGACGAGATCAT
CGAGCAGATCAGCGAGTTCTCCAAGAGAGTGATCCTGGCCGACGCTAATCTGGACAAAGTGCTGTCCGCC
TACAACAAGCACCGGGATAAGCCCATCAGAGAGCAGGCCGAGAATATCATCCACCTGTTTACCCTGACCA
GACTGGGAGCCCCTAGAGCCTTCAAGTACTTTGACACCACCATCGACCCCAAGCAGTACAGAAGCACCAA
AGAGGTGCTGGACGCCACCCTGATCCACCAGAGCATCACCGGCCTGTACGAGACACGGATCGACCTGTCT
CAGCTGGGAGGCGACGGATCCGGCGGAGGCGGAAGCGGGAAAAGAACCGCCGACGGCAGCGAATTCGAGC
CCAAGAAGAAGAGGAAAGTCTCGAGCGGAGGCGACTACAAAGACCATGACGGTGATTATAAAGATCATGA
CATCGATTACAAGGATGACGATGACAAGGGAGGCGGTGGAAGCGGCGCAACAAACTTCTCTCTGCTGAAA
CAAGCCGGAGATGTCGAAGAGAATCCTGGACCGATGGTGAGCAAGGGCGAGGAGCTGTTCACCGGGGTGG
TGCCCATCCTGGTCGAGCTGGACGGCGACGTAAACGGCCACAAGTTCAGCGTGTCCGGCGAGGGCGAGGG
CGATGCCACCTACGGCAAGCTGACCCTGAAGTTCATCTGCACCACCGGCAAGCTGCCCGTGCCCTGGCCC
ACCCTCGTGACCACCCTGACCTACGGCGTGCAGTGCTTCAGCCGCTACCCCGACCACATGAAGCAGCACG
ACTTCTTCAAGTCCGCCATGCCCGAAGGCTACGTCCAGGAGCGCACCATCTTCTTCAAGGACGACGGCAA
CTACAAGACCCGCGCCGAGGTGAAGTTCGAGGGCGACACCCTGGTGAACCGCATCGAGCTGAAGGGCATC
GACTTCAAGGAGGACGGCAACATCCTGGGGCACAAGCTGGAGTACAACTACAACAGCCACAACGTCTATA
TCATGGCCGACAAGCAGAAGAACGGCATCAAGGTGAACTTCAAGATCCGCCACAACATCGAGGACGGCAG
CGTGCAGCTCGCCGACCACTACCAGCAGAACACCCCCATCGGCGACGGCCCCGTGCTGCTGCCCGACAAC
CACTACCTGAGCACCCAGTCCGCCCTGAGCAAAGACCCCAACGAGAAGCGCGATCACATGGTCCTGCTGG
AGTTCGTGACCGCCGCCGGGATCACTCTCGGCATGGACGAGCTGTACAAGTGACCGGTCATCATCACCAT
CACCATTGAGTTTAAACCCGCTGATCAGCCTCGACTGTGCCTTCTAGTTGCCAGCCATCTGTTGTTTGCC
CCTCCCCCGTGCCTTCCTTGACCCTGGAAGGTGCCACTCCCACTGTCCTTTCCTAATAAAATGAGGAAAT
TGCATCGCATTGTCTGAGTAGGTGTCATTCTATTCTGGGGGGTGGGGTGGGGCAGGACAGCAAGGGGGAG
GATTGGGAAGACAATAGCAGGCATGCTGGGGATGCGGTGGGCTCTATGGCTTCTGAGGCGGAAAGAACCA
GCTGGGGCTCGATACCGTCGACCTCTAGCTAGAGCTTGGCGTAATCATGGTCATAGCTGTTTCCTGTGTG
AAATTGTTATCCGCTCACAATTCCACACAACATACGAGCCGGAAGCATAAAGTGTAAAGCCTAGGGTGCC
TAATGAGTGAGCTAACTCACATTAATTGCGTTGCGCTCACTGCCCGCTTTCCAGTCGGGAAACCTGTCGT
GCCAGCTGCATTAATGAATCGGCCAACGCGCGGGGAGAGGCGGTTTGCGTATTGGGCGCTCTTCCGCTTC
CTCGCTCACTGACTCGCTGCGCTCGGTCGTTCGGCTGCGGCGAGCGGTATCAGCTCACTCAAAGGCGGTA
ATACGGTTATCCACAGAATCAGGGGATAACGCAGGAAAGAACATGTGAGCAAAAGGCCAGCAAAAGGCCA
GGAACCGTAAAAAGGCCGCGTTGCTGGCGTTTTTCCATAGGCTCCGCCCCCCTGACGAGCATCACAAAAA
TCGACGCTCAAGTCAGAGGTGGCGAAACCCGACAGGACTATAAAGATACCAGGCGTTTCCCCCTGGAAGC
TCCCTCGTGCGCTCTCCTGTTCCGACCCTGCCGCTTACCGGATACCTGTCCGCCTTTCTCCCTTCGGGAA
GCGTGGCGCTTTCTCATAGCTCACGCTGTAGGTATCTCAGTTCGGTGTAGGTCGTTCGCTCCAAGCTGGG
CTGTGTGCACGAACCCCCCGTTCAGCCCGACCGCTGCGCCTTATCCGGTAACTATCGTCTTGAGTCCAAC
CCGGTAAGACACGACTTATCGCCACTGGCAGCAGCCACTGGTAACAGGATTAGCAGAGCGAGGTATGTAG
GCGGTGCTACAGAGTTCTTGAAGTGGTGGCCTAACTACGGCTACACTAGAAGAACAGTATTTGGTATCTG
CGCTCTGCTGAAGCCAGTTACCTTCGGAAAAAGAGTTGGTAGCTCTTGATC
